>Addgene plasmid #167449 | pMSR:MSMEG_5571:Dendra | depositor partial sequence | sequence record 325277 | partial
ATGGCTGCTATCACTTACCGCAACGCCTCGTGCATCTACGAGGGCTCCGACAAGCTCGCGGTCGACTCGC
TGAACCTCGACATCGCCGACGGTGAGTTCGTGGTCCTGGTGGGCCCGTCCGGTTCCGGCAAGAGCACGGC
GCTGCGCATGCTGGCCGGCCTCGAGGACATCGACGAGGGCGACATCGAGATCGGTGGCCGCAACATGCGC
GGTGTGCCGTCGAAAGACCGCGACATCGCGATGGTGTTCCAGAACTACGCGCTGTATCCCACCAAGACCG
TCGCCGAGAACATGGGCTTCGCGCTCAAGCTGCGTGGCGTGCCCGCGGCCGAACGGCGCAAGAAGGTCGA
AGAGGCCGCCAAGCTGCTCGACCTCGAACAGTTCCTGGATCGCAAGCCCGCCAAGCTCTCCGGTGGTCAG
CGCCAGCGCGTGGCGATGGGACGCGCGATCGTGCGTGAGCCGCAGGTGTTCTGCATGGACGAGCCGCTGT
CCAACCTCGACGCCAAGCTACGTGTGCAGACCCGCACCCAGATCGCCGCGCTGCAGCGCAGACTCGGCAC
CACCACGGTGTACGTCACGCACGACCAGGTCGAGGCCATGACCATGGGCGACCGCGTCGCGGTGCTGCGC
AACGGCAAGCTCCAGCAGTTCGCCTCCCCGAACGAGCTGTACGACAAGCCCGTCAACGAGTTCGTCGCAG
GCTTCATCGGGTCACCCGCGATGAACCTGGTGAAGCTGCCGATCGTCCCCGACGGTGTGCGGGTGGGCGA
CAACTCCACCCTTGAGCTCGAACGCGACCAGATGACCCGGCTGAGCCAGCTCGGCCTGTCCGAGGTCACC
ATCGGCATCCGGCCCGAACAGCTGGAGATCGAGGAGTCAGGCCGCGTCGAGGTGGTCGTCGACCTCGTGG
AGGACCTGGGCAGCGAGGCCTACGTCTACACCCACGCCGCGTCGGGCTCGGGCGTCGAACTCGTGGCACG
GTGCAACCCGCGCCGGGCGCCCAAGCTGGCCCAGACGGTGCGCCTGCGCAAGTCGCCCGACGGCGTGGTG
CACCTGTTCCACCCGGACACCGGCGAGCGCATC
