[The description below was written by a language model from this plasmid's Addgene catalogue record.]
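Description:
pMSR:MSMEG_5571:Dendra is a bacterial expression plasmid built on the pMSR:Dendra backbone, described in the record as an integrating mycobacterial expression vector that uses the L5 attachment system and also supports T7-driven expression in E. coli. Vectors of this type do not replicate autonomously in mycobacteria. They insert into the chromosome at the mycobacteriophage L5 attachment site, giving a stable single-copy insertion. In E. coli the plasmid is maintained at high copy, and apramycin resistance provides selection. No feature table is supplied, so the specific origin of replication, integrase cassette and T7 elements cannot be detailed beyond what the vector type line states.

The insert is the Mycobacterium smegmatis gene MSMEG_5571, apparently derived from the reference M. smegmatis genome sequence and introduced by ligation-independent cloning; the record does not state the function of this gene. Expression is driven by the pmycTetO promoter, a mycobacterial promoter carrying Tet operator sites, which generally allows tetracycline-type regulation where a Tet repressor is present. The open reading frame is fused at its C terminus, through a glycine-alanine linker, to Dendra2 followed by a single Flag tag. Dendra2 is a green-to-red photoconvertible fluorescent protein, so the fusion can be used to visualise protein localisation and to follow a labelled protein population in live cells, while the Flag epitope permits immunodetection or affinity purification. The stated purpose is a C-terminal fluorescent fusion, and the plasmid belongs to a systematic mycobacterial resource collection of tagged M. smegmatis genes.
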