Addgene plasmid #167449: pMSR:MSMEG_5571:Dendra
Purpose: C-term fluorescent fusion
Depositing lab: Keith Derbyshire & Joseph Wade. Depositing organization: Wadsworth Center, New York State Department of Health. Publication: A Mycobacterial Systems Resource for the Research Community. Judd JA, Canestrari J, Clark R, Joseph A, Lapierre P, Lasek-Nesselquist E, Mir M, Palumbo M, Smith C, Stone M, Upadhyay A, Wirth SE, Dedrick RM, Meier CG, Russell DA, Dills A, Dove E, Kester J, Wolf ID, Zhu J, Rubin ER, Fortune S, Hatfull GF, Gray TA, Wade JT, Derbyshire KM. mBio. 2021 Mar 2;12(2). pii: mBio.02401-20. doi: 10.1128/mBio.02401-20. PubMed 33653882.
Backbone
  Vector backbone: pMSR:Dendra
  Vector type: Bacterial Expression ; Integrating Mycobacterial Expression Vector attL5. T7 expression in E. coli
Growth in bacteria
  Bacterial resistance: Apramycin, 25 μg/mL
  Growth temperature: 37°C
  Growth strain: DH5alpha
  Copy number: High Copy
Gene/Insert
  Gene/Insert name: MSMEG_5571
  Species: M. smegmatis
  Promoter: pmycTetO
  Tag / fusion protein: Gly-Ala Linker/Dendra2/1x Flag Tag (C terminal on insert)
  Cloning method: Ligation Independent Cloning
  Sequencing primers: 5′ TGATAGAGTTTGTCCTCCCTATCAG; 3′ TCCATATGCACCTTGACACG
Resource information
  A portion of this plasmid was derived from a plasmid made by: CP000480.1
Terms and licenses: Academic/Nonprofit Terms; Industry Terms: Not Available to Industry
Depositor comments: 5' cloning site: AseI (destroyed), 3' cloning site: HindIII (not destroyed)
How to cite: pMSR:MSMEG_5571:Dendra was a gift from Keith Derbyshire & Joseph Wade (Addgene plasmid # 167449 ; http://n2t.net/addgene:167449 ; RRID:Addgene_167449)
